Addgene plasmid #14438: p3258 pCMV hUBC9 wt HA
Depositing lab: Peter Howley. Depositing organization: Harvard Medical School. Publication: Identification of the structural and functional human homolog of the yeast ubiquitin conjugating enzyme UBC9. Yasugi T, Howley PM. Nucleic Acids Res. 1996 Jun 1. 24(11):2005-10. 10.1093/nar/24.11.2005 PubMed 8668529.
Backbone
  Vector backbone: pCMV4
  Backbone size w/o insert (bp): 4900
  Vector type: Mammalian Expression
Growth in bacteria
  Bacterial resistance: Ampicillin, 100 μg/mL
  Growth temperature: 37°C
  Growth strain: DH5alpha
  Copy number: High Copy
Gene/Insert
  Gene/Insert name: UBC9 (alt names: UBC 9; hUBC9)
  Species: H. sapiens (human)
  Insert size (bp): 500
  Entrez Gene: UBE2I (a.k.a. C358B7.1, P18, UBC9)
  Tag / fusion protein: HA (C terminal on insert)
  Cloning method: Restriction Enzyme; 5′ cloning site BglII (not destroyed); 3′ cloning site BclI/BglII (destroyed during cloning)
  Sequencing primers: 5′ CMV forward
Terms and licenses: Academic/Nonprofit Terms; Industry Terms: Not Available to Industry
Depositor comments: A fragment containing the full coding region of hubc9 cDNA along with the influenza virus hemagglutinin 1 epitope (HA) sequence (YPYDVPDYA) at the 3′-end was produced with appropriate synthetic oligonucleotides using PCR. The fragment was then cloned into the pCMV4 vector at the BglII site.
How to cite: p3258 pCMV hUBC9 wt HA was a gift from Peter Howley (Addgene plasmid # 14438 ; http://n2t.net/addgene:14438 ; RRID:Addgene_14438)
