[The description below was written by a language model from this plasmid's Addgene catalogue record and pLannotate feature annotations shown in this document.]
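Description:
p3258 pCMV hUBC9 wt HA is a mammalian expression plasmid built on the pCMV4 backbone that drives expression of wild-type human UBC9 (gene symbol UBE2I) carrying a C-terminal HA epitope tag. It is propagated in E. coli as a high-copy plasmid through a ColE1/pUC-type origin and selected with ampicillin via the β-lactamase gene and its native promoter. An f1 phage origin is also present, along with leftover cloning-vector elements (lacZα and lacI fragments, lac promoter/operator, a T7 promoter and pieces of a pUC-type polylinker) that play no part in mammalian expression. No mammalian selection marker is annotated, which suits transient transfection.

The expression cassette consists of the human cytomegalovirus immediate-early enhancer and promoter, the roughly 500 bp insert, and a human growth hormone polyadenylation signal. According to the depositor, the full hUBC9 coding region was amplified by PCR with oligonucleotides that appended the influenza hemagglutinin epitope at the 3′ end, and the fragment was cloned into the BglII site of the vector. The automated annotation labels the coding sequence by its best match to the chicken UBC9 orthologue, reflecting the strong conservation of this protein, whereas the catalogue record specifies the human gene. The HA tag itself is not separately annotated. An SV40 enhancer/early promoter region and a modified SV40 intron lie downstream of the poly(A) signal as backbone elements.

UBC9 is the E2 conjugating enzyme that transfers SUMO family proteins onto substrates. The construct allows overexpression of the wild-type enzyme in mammalian cells, with detection or immunoprecipitation through the HA tag.
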