Features (pLannotate 1.2.2; 19 found; start..end, strand, type, name):
    182..770     -  rep_origin     ori: high-copy-number ColE1/pMB1/pBR322/pUC origin of replication
    941..1801    -  CDS            AmpR: β-lactamase; bla; confers resistance to ampicillin, carbenicillin, and related antibiotics
   1802..1906    -  promoter       AmpR promoter: bla
   1933..2361    +  rep_origin     f1 ori (sequence partly withheld): f1 bacteriophage origin of replication; arrow indicates direction of (+) strand synthesis
   2392..2546    -  CDS            lacZα (fragment): LacZα fragment of β-galactosidase; lacZ fragment
   2706..3085    +  enhancer       CMV enhancer: human cytomegalovirus immediate early enhancer
   3087..3286    +  promoter       CMV promoter: human cytomegalovirus (CMV) immediate early promoter
   3366..3839    +  CDS            UBE2I: UBC9_CHICK - Also known as UBC9, UBCE9. Experimental evidence at protein level: Swiss-Prot protein existence level 1. Accepts the ubiquitin-like proteins SUMO1, SUMO2 and SUMO3 from the UBLE1A-UBLE1B E1 complex and catalyzes their covalent attachment to other proteins with the help of an E3 ligase such as RANBP2 or CBX4. Essential for nuclear architecture and chromosome segregation. From Gallus gallus (Chicken).
   3897..3933    -  misc_feature   MCS (fragment): pUC18/19 multiple cloning site
   3934..4556    +  polyA_signal   hGH poly(A) signal: human growth hormone polyadenylation signal
   4585..4914    +  promoter       SV40 promoter: SV40 enhancer and early promoter
   4953..5049    +  intron         SV40 intron: modified SV40 intron with splice donor and acceptor sites
   5086..5102    -  misc_feature   MCS (fragment): pUC18/19 multiple cloning site
   5109..5125    -  misc_feature   MCS (fragment): pUC18/19 multiple cloning site
   5126..5144    -  promoter       T7 promoter: promoter for bacteriophage T7 RNA polymerase
   5182..5198    -  protein_bind   lac operator: The lac repressor binds to the lac operator to inhibit transcription in E. coli. This inhibition can be relieved by adding lactose or isopropyl-β-D-thiogalactopyranoside (IPTG). lac repressor encoded by lacI
   5206..5236    -  promoter       lac promoter: promoter for the E. coli lac operon
   5251..5272    -  protein_bind   CAP binding site: CAP binding activates transcription in the presence of cAMP. E. coli catabolite activator protein
   5285..5377    -  CDS            lacI (fragment): lac repressor; lacI; The lac repressor binds to the lac operator to inhibit transcription in E. coli. This inhibition can be relieved by adding lactose or isopropyl-β-D-thiogalactopyranoside (IPTG).
>Addgene plasmid #14438 | p3258 pCMV hUBC9 wt HA | addgene full sequence | sequence record 166216 | Addgene NGS Result
CTTCCGCTTCCTCGCTCACTGACTCGCTGCGCTCGGTCGTTCGGCTGCGGCGAGCGGTATCAGCTCACTC
AAAGGCGGTAATACGGTTATCCACAGAATCAGGGGATAACGCAGGAAAGAACATGTGAGCAAAAGGCCAG
CAAAAGGCCAGGAACCGTAAAAAGGCCGCGTTGCTGGCGTTTTTCCATAGGCTCCGCCCCCCTGACGAGC
ATCACAAAAATCGACGCTCAAGTCAGAGGTGGCGAAACCCGACAGGACTATAAAGATACCAGGCGTTTCC
CCCTGGAAGCTCCCTCGTGCGCTCTCCTGTTCCGACCCTGCCGCTTACCGGATACCTGTCCGCCTTTCTC
CCTTCGGGAAGCGTGGCGCTTTCTCATAGCTCACGCTGTAGGTATCTCAGTTCGGTGTAGGTCGTTCGCT
CCAAGCTGGGCTGTGTGCACGAACCCCCCGTTCAGCCCGACCGCTGCGCCTTATCCGGTAACTATCGTCT
TGAGTCCAACCCGGTAAGACACGACTTATCGCCACTGGCAGCAGCCACTGGTAACAGGATTAGCAGAGCG
AGGTATGTAGGCGGTGCTACAGAGTTCTTGAAGTGGTGGCCTAACTACGGCTACACTAGAAGAACAGTAT
TTGGTATCTGCGCTCTGCTGAAGCCAGTTACCTTCGGAAAAAGAGTTGGTAGCTCTTGATCCGGCAAACA
AACCACCGCTGGTAGCGGTGGTTTTTTTGTTTGCAAGCAGCAGATTACGCGCAGAAAAAAAGGATCTCAA
GAAGATCCTTTGATCTTTTCTACGGGGTCTGACGCTCAGTGGAACGAAAACTCACGTTAAGGGATTTTGG
TCATGAGATTATCAAAAAGGATCTTCACCTAGATCCTTTTAAATTAAAAATGAAGTTTTAAATCAATCTA
AAGTATATATGAGTAAACTTGGTCTGACAGTTACCAATGCTTAATCAGTGAGGCACCTATCTCAGCGATC
TGTCTATTTCGTTCATCCATAGTTGCCTGACTCCCCGTCGTGTAGATAACTACGATACGGGAGGGCTTAC
CATCTGGCCCCAGTGCTGCAATGATACCGCGAGACCCACGCTCACCGGCTCCAGATTTATCAGCAATAAA
CCAGCCAGCCGGAAGGGCCGAGCGCAGAAGTGGTCCTGCAACTTTATCCGCCTCCATCCAGTCTATTAAT
TGTTGCCGGGAAGCTAGAGTAAGTAGTTCGCCAGTTAATAGTTTGCGCAACGTTGTTGCCATTGCTACAG
GCATCGTGGTGTCACGCTCGTCGTTTGGTATGGCTTCATTCAGCTCCGGTTCCCAACGATCAAGGCGAGT
TACATGATCCCCCATGTTGTGCAAAAAAGCGGTTAGCTCCTTCGGTCCTCCGATCGTTGTCAGAAGTAAG
TTGGCCGCAGTGTTATCACTCATGGTTATGGCAGCACTGCATAATTCTCTTACTGTCATGCCATCCGTAA
GATGCTTTTCTGTGACTGGTGAGTACTCAACCAAGTCATTCTGAGAATAGTGTATGCGGCGACCGAGTTG
CTCTTGCCCGGCGTCAATACGGGATAATACCGCGCCACATAGCAGAACTTTAAAAGTGCTCATCATTGGA
AAACGTTCTTCGGGGCGAAAACTCTCAAGGATCTTACCGCTGTTGAGATCCAGTTCGATGTAACCCACTC
GTGCACCCAACTGATCTTCAGCATCTTTTACTTTCACCAGCGTTTCTGGGTGAGCAAAAACAGGAAGGCA
AAATGCCGCAAAAAAGGGAATAAGGGCGACACGGAAATGTTGAATACTCATACTCTTCCTTTTTCAATAT
TATTGAAGCATTTATCAGGGTTATTGTCTCATGAGCGGATACATATTTGAATGTATTTAGAAAAATAAAC
AAATAGGGGTTCCGCGCACATTTCCCCGAAAAGTGCCACCTG
[124 nt withheld, positions 1933-2056]
C
[91 nt withheld, positions 2058-2148]
A
[49 nt withheld, positions 2150-2198]
CCTTTGACGTTGGAGTCCACGTTCTTT
[37 nt withheld, positions 2226-2262]
ACCCTATCTCGGTCTATTCTTTTGATTTATAAGGGATTTTGCCGATTTCGGCCTATTGGTTAAAAAATGA
GCTGATTTAACAAAAATTTAACGCGAATTTTAACAAAATATTAACGCTTACAATTTCCATTCGCCATTCA
GGCTGCGCAACTGTTGGGAAGGGCGATCGGTGCGGGCCTCTTCGCTATTACGCCAGCTGGCGAAAGGGGG
ATGTGCTGCAAGGCGATTAAGTTGGGTAACGCCAGGGTTTTCCCAGTCACGACGTTGTAAAACGACGGCC
AGTGCCAAGCTGATCTATACATTGAATCAATATTGGCAATTAGCCATATTAGTCATTGGTTATATAGCAT
AAATCAATATTGGCTATTGGCCATTGCATACGTTGTATCTATATCATAATATGTACATTTATATTGGCTC
ATGTCCAATATGACCGCCATGTTGACATTGATTATTGACTAGTTATTAATAGTAATCAATTACGGGGTCA
TTAGTTCATAGCCCATATATGGAGTTCCGCGTTACATAACTTACGGTAAATGGCCCGCCTGGCTGACCGC
CCAACGACCCCCGCCCATTGACGTCAATAATGACGTATGTTCCCATAGTAACGCCAATAGGGACTTTCCA
TTGACGTCAATGGGTGGAGTATTTACGGTAAACTGCCCACTTGGCAGTACATCAAGTGTATCATATGCCA
AGTCCGCCCCCTATTGACGTCAATGACGGTAAATGGCCCGCCTGGCATTATGCCCAGTACATGACCTTAC
GGGACTTTCCTACTTGGCAGTACATCTACGTATTAGTCATCGCTATTACCATGGTGATGCGGTTTTGGCA
GTACACCAATGGGCGTGGATAGCGGTTTGACTCACGGGGATTTCCAAGTCTCCACCCCATTGACGTCAAT
GGGAGTTTGTTTTGGCACCAAAATCAACGGGACTTTCCAAAATGTCGTAATAACCCCGCCCCGTTGACGC
AAATGGGCGGTAGGCGTGTACGGTGGGAGGTCTATATAAGCAGAGCTCGTTTAGTGAACCGTCAGAATTG
TTTTTATTTTTAATTTTCTTTCAAATACTTCCATCGAATTCAGATCTTTGAACATGTCGGGGATCGCCCT
CAGCAGACTCGCCCAGGAGAGGAAAGCATGGAGGAAAGACCACCCATTTGGTTTCGTGGCTGTCCCAACA
AAAAATCCCGATGGCACGATGAACCTCATGAACTGGGAGTGCGCCATTCCAGGAAAGAAAGGGACTCCGT
GGGAAGGAGGCTTGTTTAAACTACGGATGCTTTTCAAAGATGATTATCCATCTTCGCCACCAAAATGTAA
ATTCGAACCACCATTATTTCACCCGAATGTGTACCCTTCGGGGACAGTGTGCCTGTCCATCTTAGAGGAG
GACAAGGACTGGAGGCCAGCCATCACAATCAAACAGATCCTATTAGGAATACAGGAACTTCTAAATGAAC
CAAATATCCAAGACCCAGCTCAAGCAGAGGCCTACACGATTTACTGCCAAAACAGAGTGGAGTACGAGAA
AAGGGTCCGAGCACAAGCCAAGAAGTTTGCGCCCTCACCGCGGTACCCTTATGATGTGCCAGATTATGCC
TGATCTGGTACCACGCGTATCGATAAGCTTGCATGCCTGCAGGTCGACTCTAGAGGATCCCGGGTGGCAT
CCCTGTGACCCCTCCCCAGTGCCTCTCCTGGCCCTGGAAGTTGCCACTCCAGTGCCCACCAGCCTTGTCC
TAATAAAATTAAGTTGCATCATTTTGTCTGACTAGGTGTCCTTCTATAATATTATGGGGTGGAGGGGGGT
GGTATGGAGCAAGGGGCAAGTTGGGAAGACAACCTGTAGGGCCTGCGGGGTCTATTGGGAACCAAGCTGG
AGTGCAGTGGCACAATCTTGGCTCACTGCAATCTCCGCCTCCTGGGTTCAAGCGATTCTCCTGCCTCAGC
CTCCCGAGTTGTTGGGATTCCAGGCATGCATGACCAGGCTCAGCTAATTTTTGTTTTTTTGGTAGAGACG
GGGTTTCACCATATTGGCCAGGCTGGTCTCCAACTCCTAATCTCAGGTGATCTACCCACCTTGGCCTCCC
AAATTGCTGGGATTACAGGCGTGAACCACTGCTCCCTTCCCTGTCCTTCTGATTTTAAAATAACTATACC
AGCAGGAGGACGTCCAGACACAGCATAGGCTACCTGGCCATGCCCAACCGGTGGGACATTTGAGTTGCTT
GCTTGGCACTGTCCTCTCATGCGTTGGGTCCACTCAGTAGATGCCTGTTGAATTGGGTACGCGGCCAGCT
TGGCTGTGGAATGTGTGTCAGTTAGGGTGTGGAAAGTCCCCAGGCTCCCCAGCAGGCAGAAGTATGCAAA
GCATGCATCTCAATTAGTCAGCAACCAGGTGTGGAAAGTCCCCAGGCTCCCCAGCAGGCAGAAGTATGCA
AAGCATGCATCTCAATTAGTCAGCAACCATAGTCCCGCCCCTAACTCCGCCCATCCCGCCCCTAACTCCG
CCCAGTTCCGCCCATTCTCCGCCCCATGGCTGACTAATTTTTTTTATTTATGCAGAGGCCGAGGCCGCCT
CGGCCTCTGAGCTATTCCAGAAGTAGTGAGGAGGCTTTTTTGGAGGCCTAGGCTTTTGCAAAAAGCTCCT
CGAGGAACTGAAAAACCAGAAAGTTAACTGGTAAGTTTAGTCTTTTTGTCTTTTATTTCAGGTCCCGGAT
CCGGTGGTGGTGCAAATCAAAGAACTGCTCCTCAGTGGATGTTGCCTTTACTTCTAGGCCTGTACGGAAG
TGTTACTTCTGCTCTAAAAGCTGCTGCAGGTCGACTCTAGGGCCGCGTACCGAGCTCGAATTCCCTATAG
TGAGTCGTATTAAATTCGTAATCATGTCATAGCTGTTTCCTGTGTGAAATTGTTATCCGCTCACAATTCC
ACACAACATACGAGCCGGAAGCATAAAGTGTAAAGCCTGGGGTGCCTAATGAGTGAGCTAACTCACATTA
ATTGCGTTGCGCTCACTGCCCGCTTTCCAGTCGGGAAACCTGTCGTGCCAGCTGCATTAATGAATCGGCC
AACGCGCGGGGAGAGGCGGTTTGCGTATTGGGCGCT
