>Addgene plasmid #14438 | p3258 pCMV hUBC9 wt HA | addgene partial sequence | sequence record 53142 | CMV_F
CGCCCAGGAGAGGAAAGCATGGAGGAAAGACCACCCATTTGGTTTCGTGGCTGTCCCAACAAAAAATCCC
GATGGCACGATGAACCTCATGAACTGGGAGTGCGCCATTCCAGGAAAGAAAGGGACTCCGTGGGAAGGAG
GCTTGTTTAAACTACGGATGCTTTTCAAAGATGATTATCCATCTTCGCCACCAAAATGTAAATTCGAACC
ACCATTATTTCACCCGAATGTGTACCCTTCGGGGACAGTGTGCCTGTCCATCTTAGAGGAGGACAAGGAC
TGGAGGCCAGCCATCACAATCAAACAGATCCTATTAGGAATACAGGAACTTCTAAATGAACCAAATATCC
AAGACCCAGCTCAAGCAGAGGCCTACACGATTTACTGCCAAAACAGAGTGGAGTACGAGAAAAGGGTCCG
AGCACAAGCCAAGAAGTTTGCGCCCTCACCGCGGTACCCTTATGATGTGCCAGATTATGCCTGATCTGGT
ACCACGCGTATCGATAAGCTTGCATGCCTGCAGGTCGACTCTAGAGGATCCCGGGTGGCATCCCTGTGAC
CCCTCCCCAGTGCCTCTCCTGGCCCTGGAAGTTGCCACTCCAGTGCCCACCAGCCTTGTCCTAATAAAAT
TAAGTTGCATCATTTTGTCTGACTAGGTGTCCTTCTATAATATTATGGGGTGGAGGGGGGTGGTATGGAG
CAAGGGGCAAGTTGGGAAGACAACCTGTAGGGCCTGCGGGGTCTATTGGGAACCAAGCTGGAGTGCAGTG
GCACAATCTTGGCTCACTGCAATCTCCGCCTCCTGGGTTCAAGCGATTCTCCTGCCTCAGCCTCCCGAGT
TGTTGGGATTC
